Addgene plasmid #110268: RIPK2 (RIPK2A-c036)
Purpose: Baculovirus expression for structure determination; may not be full ORF
Depositing lab: Nicola Burgess-Brown. Depositing organization: University of Oxford.
Backbone
  Vector backbone: pFB-LIC-Bse
  Backbone manufacturer: Opher Gileadi (Addgene plasmid # 26108)
  Vector type: Insect Expression
Growth in bacteria
  Bacterial resistance: Ampicillin, 100 μg/mL
  Growth temperature: 37°C
  Growth strain: DH5alpha
  Copy number: High Copy
Gene/Insert
  Gene/Insert name: RIPK2 (alt name: receptor interacting serine/threonine kinase 2)
  Species: H. sapiens (human)
  Entrez Gene: RIPK2 (a.k.a. CARD3, CARDIAK, CCK, GIG30, RICK, RIP2)
  Promoter: polyhedrin promoter
  Tag / fusion protein: His-TEV (N terminal on insert)
  Cloning method: Ligation Independent Cloning
  Sequencing primers: 5′ polyhedrin forward (5'-AAATGATAACCATCTCGC-3'); 3′ SV40pA-R
Terms and licenses: Academic/Nonprofit Terms; Industry Terms: Not Available to Industry
Depositor comments: Use SF9 cells for expression. PDB: 6ES0
How to cite: RIPK2 (RIPK2A-c036) was a gift from Nicola Burgess-Brown (Addgene plasmid # 110268 ; http://n2t.net/addgene:110268 ; RRID:Addgene_110268)
