[The description below was written by a language model from this plasmid's Addgene catalogue record and pLannotate feature annotations shown in this document.]
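Description:
RIPK2 (RIPK2A-c036) is a baculovirus transfer plasmid built on the pFB-LIC-Bse backbone, a pFastBac-type vector adapted for ligation-independent cloning and intended for protein production in insect cells. In bacteria it is maintained as a high-copy plasmid through a ColE1/pUC-type origin and selected with ampicillin via the β-lactamase gene; an f1 origin is also present. The expression cassette lies between the left and right ends of a mini-Tn7 element (Tn7L and Tn7R), together with a gentamicin acetyltransferase gene driven by the Pc integron promoter. This arrangement is characteristic of Tn7-based systems in which the segment between the Tn7 ends is transposed into a baculovirus shuttle genome (bacmid) in E. coli, with gentamicin resistance marking the transposed cassette, and the resulting bacmid is used to generate recombinant virus.

The payload is a portion of human RIPK2 (receptor interacting serine/threonine kinase 2, also called RICK or RIP2), a kinase that signals downstream of NOD1 and NOD2 in innate immunity. The annotated coding region spans roughly 945 nt and is flagged as a fragment, consistent with the depositor's note that the insert may not be the full ORF; the record does not state the exact domain boundaries. Expression is driven by the strong, very late polyhedrin promoter and terminated by an SV40 polyadenylation signal. An N-terminal His tag followed by a TEV protease site is recorded, allowing affinity purification and tag removal, although the tag itself is not separately annotated in the feature table. The construct was made to produce protein in Sf9 cells for structure determination, and the depositor links it to a deposited crystal structure.
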