Features (pLannotate 1.2.2; 15 found; start..end, strand, type, name):
      1..92      +  promoter       polyhedrin promoter: polh from Autographa californica; promoter for the baculovirus polyhedrin gene
    220..1164    +  CDS            RIPK2 (fragment): RIPK2_HUMAN - Also known as CARDIAK, RICK, RIP2. Experimental evidence at protein level: Swiss-Prot protein existence level 1. Serine/threonine/tyrosine kinase that plays an essential role in modulation of innate and adaptive immune responses. Upon stimulation by bacterial peptidoglycans, NOD1 and NOD2 are activated, oligomerize and recruit RIPK2 through CARD-CARD domains. Contributes to the tyrosine phosphorylation of the guanine exchange factor ARHGEF2 through Src tyrosine kinase leading to NF-kappaB activation by NOD2. Once recruited, RIPK2 autophosphorylates and undergoes 'Lys-63'-linked p
   1232..1315    +  CDS            large T antigen (fragment): large T antigen from SV40 (simian virus 40)
   1338..1472    +  polyA_signal   SV40 poly(A) signal: SV40 polyadenylation signal
   1501..1666    -  mobile_element Tn7L: mini-Tn7 element (left end of the Tn7 transposon) Tn7
   1829..1845    +  CDS            lacZα (fragment): LacZα fragment of β-galactosidase; lacZ fragment
   1850..2304    +  rep_origin     f1 ori (sequence partly withheld): f1 bacteriophage origin of replication; arrow indicates direction of (+) strand synthesis
   2330..2434    +  promoter       AmpR promoter: bla
   2435..3295    +  CDS            AmpR: β-lactamase; bla; confers resistance to ampicillin, carbenicillin, and related antibiotics
   3466..4054    +  rep_origin     ori: high-copy-number ColE1/pMB1/pBR322/pUC origin of replication
   4240..4291    -  misc_feature   bom (fragment): basis of mobility region from pBR322
   4359..4583    -  mobile_element Tn7R: mini-Tn7 element (right end of the Tn7 transposon) Tn7
   4650..5183    -  CDS            GmR: gentamycin acetyltransferase; aacC1; confers resistance to gentamycin
   5353..5381    -  promoter       Pc promoter: intI1 (promoter lies within the coding sequence); class 1 integron promoter
   5359..5706    -  CDS            YPR2_ECOLX (fragment): Protein predicted: Swiss-Prot protein existence level 4. From Escherichia coli.
>Addgene plasmid #110268 | RIPK2 (RIPK2A-c036) | addgene full sequence | sequence record 212280 | Addgene NGS Result
ATCATGGAGATAATTAAAATGATAACCATCTCGCAAATAAATAAGTATTTTACTGTTTTCGTAACAGTTT
TGTAATAAAAAAACCTATAAATATTCCGGATTATTCATACCGTCCCACCATCGGGCGCGGATCTCGGTCC
GAAAACCATGGGCCACCATCATCATCATCATTCTTCTGGTGTAGATCTGGGTACCGAGAACCTGTACTTC
CAATCCATGGGGGAGGCCATCTGCAGCGCCCTGCCCACCATTCCCTACCACAAACTCGCCGACCTGCGCT
ACCTGAGCCGCGGCGCCTCTGGCACTGTGTCGTCCGCCCGCCACGCAGACTGGCGCGTCCAGGTGGCCGT
GAAGCACCTGCACATCCACACTCCGCTGCTCGACAGTGAAAGAAAGGATGTCTTAAGAGAAGCTGAAATT
TTACACAAAGCTAGATTTAGTTACATTCTTCCAATTTTGGGAATTTGCAATGAGCCTGAATTTTTGGGAA
TAGTTACTGAATACATGCCAAATGGATCATTAAATGAACTCCTACATAGGAAAACTGAATATCCTGATGT
TGCTTGGCCATTGAGATTTCGCATCCTGCATGAAATTGCCCTTGGTGTAAATTACCTGCACAATATGACT
CCTCCTTTACTTCATCATGACTTGAAGACTCAGAATATCTTATTGGACAATGAATTTCATGTTAAGATTG
CAGATTTTGGTTTATCAAAGTGGCGCATGATGTCCCTCTCACAGTCACGAAGTAGCAAATCTGCACCAGA
AGGAGGGACAATTATCTATATGCCACCTGAAAACTATGAACCTGGACAAAAATCAAGGGCCAGTATCAAG
CACGATATATATAGCTATGCAGTTATCACATGGGAAGTGTTATCCAGAAAACAGCCTTTTGAAGATGTCA
CCAATCCTTTGCAGATAATGTATAGTGTGTCACAAGGACATCGACCTGTTATTAATGAAGAAAGTTTGCC
ATATGATATACCTCACCGAGCACGTATGATCTCTCTAATAGAAAGTGGATGGGCACAAAATCCAGATGAA
AGACCATCTTTCTTAAAATGTTTAATAGAACTTGAACCAGTTTTGAGAACATTTGAAGAGATAACTTTTC
TTGAAGCTGTTATTCAGCTAAAGAAAACAAAGTTACAGAGTGTTTGACAGTAAAGGTGGATACGGATCCG
AATTCGAGCTCCGTCGACAAGCTTGTCGAGAAGTACTAGAGGATCATAATCAGCCATACCACATTTGTAG
AGGTTTTACTTGCTTTAAAAAACCTCCCACACCTCCCCCTGAACCTGAAACATAAAATGAATGCAATTGT
TGTTGTTAACTTGTTTATTGCAGCTTATAATGGTTACAAATAAAGCAATAGCATCACAAATTTCACAAAT
AAAGCATTTTTTTCACTGCATTCTAGTTGTGGTTTGTCCAAACTCATCAATGTATCTTATCATGTCTGGA
TCTGATCACTGATATCGCCTAGGAGATCCGAACCAGATAAGTGAAATCTAGTTCCAAACTATTTTGTCAT
TTTTAATTTTCGTATTAGCTTACGACGCTACACCCAGTTCCCATCTATTTTGTCACTCTTCCCTAAATAA
TCCTTAAAAACTCCATTTCCACCCCTCCCAGTTCCCAACTATTTTGTCCGCCCACAGCGGGGCATTTTTC
TTCCTGTTATGTTTTTAATCAAACATCCTGCCAACTCCATGTGACAAACCGTCATCTTCGGCTACTTTTT
CTCTGTCACAGAATGAAAATTTTTCTGTCATCTCTTCGTTATTAATGTTTGTAATTGACTGAATATCAAC
GCTTATTTGCAGCCTGAATGGCGAATGGG
[124 nt withheld, positions 1850-1973]
C
[91 nt withheld, positions 1975-2065]
A
[49 nt withheld, positions 2067-2115]
CCTTTGACGTTGGAGTCCACGTTCTT
[37 nt withheld, positions 2142-2178]
ACCCTATCTCGGTCTATTCTTTTGATTTATAAGGGATTTTGCCGATTTCGGCCTATTGGTTAAAAAATGA
GCTGATTTAACAAAAATTTAACGCGAATTTTAACAAAATATTAACGCTTACAATTTAGGTGGCACTTTTC
GGGGAAATGTGCGCGGAACCCCTATTTGTTTATTTTTCTAAATACATTCAAATATGTATCCGCTCATGAG
ACAATAACCCTGATAAATGCTTCAATAATATTGAAAAAGGAAGAGTATGAGTATTCAACATTTCCGTGTC
GCCCTTATTCCCTTTTTTGCGGCATTTTGCCTTCCTGTTTTTGCTCACCCAGAAACGCTGGTGAAAGTAA
AAGATGCTGAAGATCAGTTGGGTGCACGAGTGGGTTACATCGAACTGGATCTCAACAGCGGTAAGATCCT
TGAGAGTTTTCGCCCCGAAGAACGTTTTCCAATGATGAGCACTTTTAAAGTTCTGCTATGTGGCGCGGTA
TTATCCCGTATTGACGCCGGGCAAGAGCAACTCGGTCGCCGCATACACTATTCTCAGAATGACTTGGTTG
AGTACTCACCAGTCACAGAAAAGCATCTTACGGATGGCATGACAGTAAGAGAATTATGCAGTGCTGCCAT
AACCATGAGTGATAACACTGCGGCCAACTTACTTCTGACAACGATCGGAGGACCGAAGGAGCTAACCGCT
TTTTTGCACAACATGGGGGATCATGTAACTCGCCTTGATCGTTGGGAACCGGAGCTGAATGAAGCCATAC
CAAACGACGAGCGTGACACCACGATGCCTGTAGCAATGGCAACAACGTTGCGCAAACTATTAACTGGCGA
ACTACTTACTCTAGCTTCCCGGCAACAATTAATAGACTGGATGGAGGCGGATAAAGTTGCAGGACCACTT
CTGCGCTCGGCCCTTCCGGCTGGCTGGTTTATTGCTGATAAATCTGGAGCCGGTGAGCGTGGGTCTCGCG
GTATCATTGCAGCACTGGGGCCAGATGGTAAGCCCTCCCGTATCGTAGTTATCTACACGACGGGGAGTCA
GGCAACTATGGATGAACGAAATAGACAGATCGCTGAGATAGGTGCCTCACTGATTAAGCATTGGTAACTG
TCAGACCAAGTTTACTCATATATACTTTAGATTGATTTAAAACTTCATTTTTAATTTAAAAGGATCTAGG
TGAAGATCCTTTTTGATAATCTCATGACCAAAATCCCTTAACGTGAGTTTTCGTTCCACTGAGCGTCAGA
CCCCGTAGAAAAGATCAAAGGATCTTCTTGAGATCCTTTTTTTCTGCGCGTAATCTGCTGCTTGCAAACA
AAAAAACCACCGCTACCAGCGGTGGTTTGTTTGCCGGATCAAGAGCTACCAACTCTTTTTCCGAAGGTAA
CTGGCTTCAGCAGAGCGCAGATACCAAATACTGTTCTTCTAGTGTAGCCGTAGTTAGGCCACCACTTCAA
GAACTCTGTAGCACCGCCTACATACCTCGCTCTGCTAATCCTGTTACCAGTGGCTGCTGCCAGTGGCGAT
AAGTCGTGTCTTACCGGGTTGGACTCAAGACGATAGTTACCGGATAAGGCGCAGCGGTCGGGCTGAACGG
GGGGTTCGTGCACACAGCCCAGCTTGGAGCGAACGACCTACACCGAACTGAGATACCTACAGCGTGAGCT
ATGAGAAAGCGCCACGCTTCCCGAAGGGAGAAAGGCGGACAGGTATCCGGTAAGCGGCAGGGTCGGAACA
GGAGAGCGCACGAGGGAGCTTCCAGGGGGAAACGCCTGGTATCTTTATAGTCCTGTCGGGTTTCGCCACC
TCTGACTTGAGCGTCGATTTTTGTGATGCTCGTCAGGGGGGCGGAGCCTATGGAAAAACGCCAGCAACGC
GGCCTTTTTACGGTTCCTGGCCTTTTGCTGGCCTTTTGCTCACATGTTCTTTCCTGCGTTATCCCCTGAT
TCTGTGGATAACCGTATTACCGCCTTTGAGTGAGCTGATACCGCTCGCCGCAGCCGAACGACCGAGCGCA
GCGAGTCAGTGAGCGAGGAAGCGGAAGAGCGCCTGATGCGGTATTTTCTCCTTACGCATCTGTGCGGTAT
TTCACACCGCATAGACCAGCCGCGTAACCTGGCAAAATCGGTTACGGTTGAGTAATAAATGGATGCCCTG
CGTAAGCGGGTGTGGGCGGACAATAAAGTCTTAAACTGAACAAAATAGATCTAAACTATGACAATAAAGT
CTTAAACTAGACAGAATAGTTGTAAACTGAAATCAGTCCAGTTATGCTGTGAAAAAGCATACTGGACTTT
TGTTATGGCTAAAGCAAACTCTTCATTTTCTGAAGTGCAAATTGCCCGTCGTATTAAAGAGGGGCGTGGC
CAAGGGCATGGTAAAGACTATATTCGCGGCGTTGTGACAATTTACCGAACAACTCCGCGGCCGGGAAGCC
GATCTCGGCTTGAACGAATTGTTAGGTGGCGGTACTTGGGTCGATATCAAAGTGCATCACTTCTTCCCGT
ATGCCCAACTTTGTATAGAGAGCCACTGCGGGATCGTCACCGTAATCTGCTTGCACGTAGATCACATAAG
CACCAAGCGCGTTGGCCTCATGCTTGAGCAGATTGATGAGCGCGGTGGCAATGCCCTGCCTCCGGTGCTC
GCCGGAGACTGCGAGATCATAGATATAGATCTCACTACGCGGCTGCTCAAACTTGGGCAGAACGTAAGCC
GCGAGAGCGCCAACAACCGCTTCTTGGTCGAAGGCAGCAAGCGCGATGAATGTCTTACTACGGAGCAAGT
TCCCGAGGTAATCGGAGTCCGGCTGATGTTGGGAGTAGGTGGCTACGTCTCCGAACTCACGACCGAAAAG
ATCAAGAGCAGCCCGCATGGATTTGACTTGGTCAGGGCCGAGCCTACATGTGCGAATGATGCCCATACTT
GAGCCACCTAACTTTGTTTTAGGGCGACTGCCCTGCTGCGTAACATCGTTGCTGCTCCATAACATCAAAC
ATCGACCCACGGCGTAACGCGCTTGCTGCTTGGATGCCCGAGGCATAGACTGTACAAAAAAACAGTCATA
ACAAGCCATGAAAACCGCCACTGCGCCGTTACCACCGCTGCGTTCGGTCAAGGTTCTGGACCAGTTGCGT
GAGCGCATACGCTACTTGCATTACAGTTTACGAACCGAACAGGCTTATGTCAACTGGGTTCGTGCCTTCA
TCCGTTTCCACGGTGTGCGTCACCCGGCAACCTTGGGCAGCAGCGAAGTCGAGGCATTTCTGTCCTGGCT
GGCGAACGAGCGCAAGGTTTCGGTCTCCACGCATCGTCAGGCATTGGCGGCCTTGCTGTTCTTCTACGGC
AAGGTGCTGTGCACGGATCTGCCCTGGCTTCAGGAGATCGGAAGACCTCGGCCGTCGCGGCGCTTGCCGG
TGGTGCTGACCCCGGATGAAGTGGTTCGCATCCTCGGTTTTCTGGAAGGCGAGCATCGTTTGTTCGCCCA
GGACTCTAGCTATAGTTCTAGTGGTTGGCTACGTATACTCCGGAATATTAATAG
