>Addgene plasmid #110268 | RIPK2 (RIPK2A-c036) | depositor partial sequence | sequence record 207542 | Insert Sequence
ATGGGCCACCATCATCATCATCATTCTTCTGGTGTAGATCTGGGTACCGAGAACCTGTACTTCCAATCCA
TGGGGGAGGCCATCTGCAGCGCCCTGCCCACCATTCCCTACCACAAACTCGCCGACCTGCGCTACCTGAG
CCGCGGCGCCTCTGGCACTGTGTCGTCCGCCCGCCACGCAGACTGGCGCGTCCAGGTGGCCGTGAAGCAC
CTGCACATCCACACTCCGCTGCTCGACAGTGAAAGAAAGGATGTCTTAAGAGAAGCTGAAATTTTACACA
AAGCTAGATTTAGTTACATTCTTCCAATTTTGGGAATTTGCAATGAGCCTGAATTTTTGGGAATAGTTAC
TGAATACATGCCAAATGGATCATTAAATGAACTCCTACATAGGAAAACTGAATATCCTGATGTTGCTTGG
CCATTGAGATTTCGCATCCTGCATGAAATTGCCCTTGGTGTAAATTACCTGCACAATATGACTCCTCCTT
TACTTCATCATGACTTGAAGACTCAGAATATCTTATTGGACAATGAATTTCATGTTAAGATTGCAGATTT
TGGTTTATCAAAGTGGCGCATGATGTCCCTCTCACAGTCACGAAGTAGCAAATCTGCACCAGAAGGAGGG
ACAATTATCTATATGCCACCTGAAAACTATGAACCTGGACAAAAATCAAGGGCCAGTATCAAGCACGATA
TATATAGCTATGCAGTTATCACATGGGAAGTGTTATCCAGAAAACAGCCTTTTGAAGATGTCACCAATCC
TTTGCAGATAATGTATAGTGTGTCACAAGGACATCGACCTGTTATTAATGAAGAAAGTTTGCCATATGAT
ATACCTCACCGAGCACGTATGATCTCTCTAATAGAAAGTGGATGGGCACAAAATCCAGATGAAAGACCAT
CTTTCTTAAAATGTTTAATAGAACTTGAACCAGTTTTGAGAACATTTGAAGAGATAACTTTTCTTGAAGC
TGTTATTCAGCTAAAGAAAACAAAGTTACAGAGTGTTTGACAGTAAAGGTGGATACGGATCCGAATTCGA
GCTCCGTCGACAAGCTT
